>Addgene plasmid #229210 | lvl2-[landingPad-backbone] | addgene full sequence | sequence record 462335 | Addgene NGS Result
GGCCGCGTTGCTGGCGTTTTTCCATAGGCTCCGCCCCCCTGACGAGCATCACAAAAATCGACGCTCAAGT
CAGAGGTGGCGAAACCCGACAGGACTATAAAGATACCAGGCGTTTCCCCCTGGAAGCTCCCTCGTGCGCT
CTCCTGTTCCGACCCTGCCGCTTACCGGATACCTGTCCGCCTTTCTCCCTTCGGGAAGCGTGGCGCTTTC
TCATAGCTCACGCTGTAGGTATCTCAGTTCGGTGTAGGTCGTTCGCTCCAAGCTGGGCTGTGTGCACGAA
CCCCCCGTTCAGCCCGACCGCTGCGCCTTATCCGGTAACTATCGTCTTGAGTCCAACCCGGTAAGACACG
ACTTATCGCCACTGGCAGCAGCCACTGGTAACAGGATTAGCAGAGCGAGGTATGTAGGCGGTGCTACAGA
GTTCTTGAAGTGGTGGCCTAACTACGGCTACACTAGAAGAACAGTATTTGGTATCTGCGCTCTGCTGAAG
CCAGTTACCTTCGGAAAAAGAGTTGGTAGCTCTTGATCCGGCAAACAAACCACCGCTGGTAGCGGTGGTT
TTTTTGTTTGCAAGCAGCAGATTACGCGCAGAAAAAAAGGATCTCAAGAAGATCCTTTGATCTTTTCTAC
GGGGTCTGACGCTCAGTGGAACGAAAACTCACGTTAAGGGATTTTGGTCATGAGATTATCAAAAAGGATC
TTCACCTAGATCCTTTCTCGAGGGCTTGTCGACGACGGCGGTCTCCGTCGTCAGGATCATGAATTCGACC
CCAAGTTTGTACAAAAAAGCAGACGGCCTGCCACCATGACAGAGTACAAGCCAACAGTTCGGTTGGCAAC
GCGCGATGACGTTCCACGAGCCGTTAGGACTCTTGCAGCCGCCTTTGCGGATTACCCTGCCACCCGGCAC
ACCGTAGACCCGGATCGCCACATCGAGCGAGTGACCGAACTCCAGGAGCTTTTCTTGACGCGGGTCGGGC
TTGACATAGGAAAAGTCTGGGTTGCAGACGACGGTGCAGCTGTGGCAGTATGGACAACGCCGGAAAGCGT
GGAAGCAGGTGCTGTTTTTGCAGAAATAGGACCTCGCATGGCTGAGCTTAGTGGATCTCGACTGGCAGCA
CAACAACAAATGGAAGGCTTGCTTGCGCCTCATCGCCCCAAAGAACCGGCGTGGTTTCTGGCTACGGTCG
GCGTCTCACCAGATCACCAAGGCAAGGGCCTTGGTTCTGCCGTAGTGTTGCCCGGGGTCGAGGCCGCAGA
GAGAGCCGGAGTCCCTGCATTCCTTGAGACTTCTGCTCCGCGCAATCTCCCTTTCTATGAAAGACTTGGA
TTTACCGTTACGGCGGATGTTGAGGTGCCGGAGGGACCGAGAACCTGGTGCATGACACGCAAACCAGGGG
CCTGATACCCAGCTTTCTTGTACAAAGTTGGCATTATAAGAAAGCATTGCTTATCAATTTGTTGCAACGA
ACAGGTCACTATCAGTCAAAATAAAATCATTATTTACCCAGCTTTCTTGTACAAAGTGGTACGCGTGAAT
TCACTCCTCAGGTGCAGGCTGCCTATCAGAAGGTAGTGGCTGGTGTGGCCAATGCCCTGGCTCACAAATA
CCACTGAGATCTTTTTCCCTCTGCCAAAAATTATGGGGACATCATGAAGCCCCTTGAGCATCTGACTTCT
GGCTAATAAAGGAAATTTATTTTCATTGCAATAGTGTGTTGGAATTTTTTGTGTCTCTCACTCGGAAGGA
CATATGGGAGGGCAAATCATTTAAAACATCAGAATGAGTATTTGGTTTAGAGTTTGGCAACATATGCCCA
TATGCTGGCTGCCATGAACAAAGGTTGGCTATAAAGAGGTCATCAGTATATGAAACAGCCCCCTGCTGTC
CATTCCTTATTCCATAGAAAAGCCTTGACTTGAGGTTAGATTTTTTTTATATTTTGTTTTGTGTTATTTT
TTTCTTTAACATCCCTAAAATTTTCCTTACATGTTTTACTAGCCAGATTTTTCCTCCTCTCCTGACTACT
CCCAGTCATAGCTGTCCCTCTTCTCTTATGGAGATCACCCGAAGAGCGGTTTACCGAGCTCTTATTGGTT
TTCAAACTTCATTGACTGTGCCTTAATTAATAGGGATAACAGGGTAATTCCCTATCAGTGATAGAGATTG
ACATCCCTATCAGTGATAGAGATACTGAGCACTACTAGAGAAAGAGGAGAAATACTAGATGGCTTCCTCC
GAGGACGTTATCAAAGAGTTCATGCGTTTCAAAGTTCGTATGGAAGGTTCCGTTAACGGTCACGAGTTCG
AAATCGAAGGTGAAGGTGAAGGTCGTCCGTACGAAGGTACCCAGACCGCTAAACTGAAAGTTACCAAAGG
TGGTCCGCTGCCGTTCGCTTGGGACATCCTGTCCCCGCAGTTCCAGTACGGTTCCAAAGCTTACGTTAAA
CACCCGGCTGACATCCCGGACTACCTGAAACTGTCCTTCCCGGAAGGTTTCAAATGGGAACGTGTTATGA
ACTTCGAGGACGGTGGTGTTGTTACCGTTACCCAGGACTCCTCCCTGCAAGACGGTGAGTTCATCTACAA
AGTTAAACTGCGTGGTACCAACTTCCCGTCCGACGGTCCGGTTATGCAGAAAAAAACCATGGGTTGGGAA
GCTTCCACCGAACGTATGTACCCGGAGGACGGTGCTCTGAAAGGTGAAATCAAAATGCGTCTGAAACTGA
AAGACGGTGGTCACTACGACGCTGAAGTTAAAACCACCTACATGGCTAAAAAACCGGTTCAGCTGCCGGG
TGCTTACAAAACCGACATCAAACTGGACATCACCTCCCACAACGAGGACTACACCATCGTTGAACAGTAC
GAACGTGCTGAAGGTCGTCACTCCACCGGTGCTTAATAATTACCCTGTTATCCCTAACCGGAATCACTAG
TATTACAGAGGTAAGTTATAACAGTCGCCTAACCGCTCTTCAAGAGGGATGGAACGACGCGTAACTCACG
TTAAGGGATTTTGGTCATGAGCTTGCGCCGTCCCGTCAAGTCAGCGTAATGCTCTGCCAGTGTTACAACC
AATTAACCAATTCTGATTAGAAAAACTCATCGAGCATCAAATGAAACTGCAATTTATTCATATCAGGATT
ATCAATACCATATTTTTGAAAAAGCCGTTTCTGTAATGAAGGAGAAAACTCACCGAGGCAGTTCCATAGG
ATGGCAAGATCCTGGTATCGGTCTGCGATTCCGACTCGTCCAACATCAATACAACCTATTAATTTCCCCT
CGTCAAAAATAAGGTTATCAAGTGAGAAATCACCATGAGTGACGACTGAATCCGGTGAGAATGGCAAAAG
TTTATGCATTTCTTTCCAGACTTGTTCAACAGGCCAGCCATTACGCTCGTCATCAAAATCACTCGCATCA
ACCAAACCGTTATTCATTCGTGATTGCGCCTGAGCGAGACGAAATACGCGATCGCTGTTAAAAGGACAAT
TACAAACAGGAATCGAATGCAACCGGCGCAGGAACACTGCCAGCGCATCAACAATATTTTCACCTGAATC
AGGATATTCTTCTAATACCTGGAATGCTGTTTTTCCGGGGATCGCAGTGGTGAGTAACCATGCATCATCA
GGAGTACGGATAAAATGCTTGATGGTCGGAAGAGGCATAAATTCCGTCAGCCAGTTTAGTCTGACCATCT
CATCTGTAACATCATTGGCAACGCTACCTTTGCCATGTTTCAGAAACAACTCTGGCGCATCGGGCTTCCC
ATACAAGCGATAGATTGTCGCACCTGATTGCCCGACATTATCGCGAGCCCATTTATACCCATATAAATCA
GCATCCATGTTGGAATTTAATCGCGGCCTCGACGTTTCCCGTTGAATATGGCTCATAACACCCCTTGTAT
TACTGTTTATGTAAGCAGACAGTTTTATTGTTCATGATGATATATTTTTATCTTGTGCAATGTAACATCA
GAGATTTTGAGACACGGGCCATGCTAGCTCCAGCAAAAGGCCAGGAACCGTAAAAA
Features (pLannotate 1.2.2; 11 found; start..end, strand, type, name):
     19..607     -  rep_origin     ori: high-copy-number ColE1/pMB1/pBR322/pUC origin of replication
    772..792     +  protein_bind   attB1: mutant version of attB; core recombination site for the Gateway® BP reaction BP Clonase™
    806..1402    +  CDS            pac: PUAC_STRAD - Protein predicted: Swiss-Prot protein existence level 4. Detoxification of puromycin. From Streptomyces alboniger.
   1407..1505    -  protein_bind   attL2: mutant version of attL; recombination site for the Gateway® LR reaction LR Clonase™
   1506..1530    -  protein_bind   attB2: mutant version of attB; recombination site for the Gateway® BP reaction BP Clonase™
   1534..1614    +  CDS            HBB (fragment): HBB_PONPY - Experimental evidence at transcript level: Swiss-Prot protein existence level 2. Involved in oxygen transport from the lung to the various peripheral tissues. From Pongo pygmaeus (Bornean orangutan).
   1685..1740    +  polyA_signal   β-globin poly(A) signal: rabbit β-globin polyadenylation signal (Gil and Proudfoot, 1987)
   2149..2167    +  protein_bind   tet operator: tetO; bacterial operator O2 for the tetR and tetA genes tetracycline repressor TetR
   2173..2192    +  promoter       H1-2O2 promoter (fragment): doxycycline-inducible variant of the human H1 RNA promoter (Henriksen et al., 2007)
   2229..2903    +  CDS            mRFP1: mRFP1 is a basic (constitutively fluorescent) red fluorescent protein published in 2002, derived from Discosoma sp.. It is reported to be a somewhat slowly-maturing monomer with low acid sensitivity.
   3097..3906    -  CDS            KanR: aminoglycoside phosphotransferase; aph(3')-Ia; confers resistance to kanamycin in bacteria or G418 (Geneticin®) in eukaryotes
