[The description below was written by a language model from this plasmid's Addgene catalogue record and pLannotate feature annotations shown in this document.]
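Description:
lvl2-[landingPad-backbone] is a 4,046-nt empty backbone from a hierarchical synthetic-biology cloning system used to assemble multi-gene circuits for mammalian cells. The catalogue lists no insert. It also labels the plasmid inconsistently: the name and vector backbone field say "lvl2", while the purpose field says "lvl 1 backbone". In bacteria the plasmid replicates from a high-copy ColE1/pUC-type origin and is selected with kanamycin through an aph(3')-Ia (KanR) gene.

The feature table shows two functional regions besides the bacterial maintenance elements. The first is a puromycin N-acetyltransferase (pac) coding sequence. An attB1-like site lies upstream of it, and attL2/attB2 Gateway-derived scars lie downstream. These are followed by a short β-globin coding fragment and the rabbit β-globin polyadenylation signal. No promoter is annotated upstream of pac. This would fit a promoterless selection marker that is expressed only after site-specific integration into a chromosomal landing pad places it behind a resident promoter, as the plasmid name suggests, but the record does not state this. The recombinase attachment site used for integration is also not annotated.

The second region is an mRFP1 coding sequence preceded by a tet operator and a short fragment matching a tetO-containing H1 promoter variant. That match most likely reflects the operator sequence rather than a functional H1 promoter. An mRFP1 cassette in this position may act as a visual dropout marker that is replaced when transcription units are assembled into the backbone, although the record does not confirm this role. The depositor notes that the plasmid is slightly modified from the published version, with no functional differences.
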