Addgene plasmid #229210: lvl2-[landingPad-backbone]
Purpose: (Empty Backbone) lvl 1 backbone
Depositing lab: Ron Weiss. Depositing organization: Massachusetts Institute of Technology. Publication: A platform for rapid prototyping of synthetic gene networks in mammalian cells. Duportet X, Wroblewska L, Guye P, Li Y, Eyquem J, Rieders J, Rimchala T, Batt G, Weiss R. Nucleic Acids Res. 2014 Dec 1;42(21):13440-51. doi: 10.1093/nar/gku1082. Epub 2014 Nov 5. PubMed 25378321.
Backbone
  Vector backbone: lvl2 [backbone]
  Vector type: Synthetic Biology
Growth in bacteria
  Bacterial resistance: Kanamycin, 50 μg/mL
  Growth temperature: 37°C
  Growth strain: DH5alpha
  Copy number: High Copy
Gene/Insert
  Gene/Insert name: None
Terms and licenses: Academic/Nonprofit Terms; Industry Terms: Not Available to Industry
Depositor comments: This plasmid is slightly modified from the version used in Duportet et al. 2014, but does not have any functional differences.
How to cite: lvl2-[landingPad-backbone] was a gift from Ron Weiss (Addgene plasmid # 229210 ; http://n2t.net/addgene:229210 ; RRID:Addgene_229210)
